[The description below was written by a language model from this plasmid's Addgene catalogue record and pLannotate feature annotations shown in this document.]
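Description:
pc3XB-ZF79 is a small module-carrier plasmid from the Zinc Finger Consortium Modular Assembly Kit v1.0. It is built on pc3XB, a modified version of the pcDNA3 mammalian expression vector. It is maintained in E. coli through a high-copy ColE1/pUC-type origin and an ampicillin resistance gene (β-lactamase) with its own promoter. An f1 origin is also present and would allow single-stranded DNA production. For mammalian cells the backbone carries a neomycin phosphotransferase cassette, driven by the SV40 early promoter and ended by an SV40 polyadenylation signal, which permits G418 selection. The annotated sequence is about 5.5 kb, consistent with the stated backbone plus a very short insert.

The payload is ZF79, a roughly 90 bp fragment encoding a single C2H2 zinc finger module from the Barbas module set, designed to recognise the DNA triplet ACC. It lies between XbaI and BamHI sites, both retained after cloning. Upstream are the CMV immediate-early enhancer/promoter and a T7 promoter, and downstream is the bovine growth hormone polyadenylation signal. The automated annotation labels this region as a fragment of human ZNF787, which most likely reflects generic similarity among zinc finger frameworks rather than the true origin of the insert. Similarly, short hits to an HIV-1 LTR, ble, lacI and lac promoter elements look like backbone remnants or partial matches rather than functional parts.

On its own the plasmid encodes only one finger. Its intended role is as a standardised building block: individual fingers from the kit are joined by restriction-based modular assembly into multi-finger arrays that recognise longer target sites, which are then used to engineer zinc finger nucleases.
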