Addgene plasmid #13213: pc3XB-ZF79
Depositing lab: Daniel Voytas. Depositing organization: Iowa State University. Publication: Standardized reagents and protocols for engineering zinc finger nucleases by modular assembly. Wright DA, Thibodeau-Beganny S, Sander JD, Winfrey RJ, Hirsh AS, Eichtinger M, Fu F, Porteus MH, Dobbs D, Voytas DF, Joung JK. Nat Protoc. 2006;1(3):1637-52. doi: 10.1038/nprot.2006.259 PubMed 17406455.
Backbone
  Vector backbone: pc3XB
  Backbone manufacturer: Modified Invitrogen pcDNA3
  Backbone size w/o insert (bp): 5400
  Vector type: Mammalian Expression
  Selectable markers: Neomycin (select with G418)
Growth in bacteria
  Bacterial resistance: Ampicillin, 100 μg/mL
  Growth temperature: 37°C
  Growth strain: XL1 Blue
  Copy number: High Copy
Gene/Insert
  Gene/Insert name: ZF79
  Insert size (bp): 90
  Cloning method: Restriction Enzyme; 5′ cloning site XbaI (not destroyed); 3′ cloning site BamHI (not destroyed)
  Sequencing primers: 5′ T7
Terms and licenses: Academic/Nonprofit Terms; Industry Terms: Not Available to Industry
Depositor comments: Part of the Zinc Finger Consortium Modular Assembly Kit v1.0. Finger protein sequence: PGEKPYKCPECGKSFSDKKDLTRHQRTH. Target DNA sequence: ACC. This zinc finger is derived from the Barbas module set.
How to cite: pc3XB-ZF79 was a gift from Daniel Voytas (Addgene plasmid # 13213 ; http://n2t.net/addgene:13213 ; RRID:Addgene_13213)
