Features (pLannotate 1.2.2; 20 found; start..end, strand, type, name):
     28..80      -  misc_feature   bom (fragment): basis of mobility region from pBR322
    235..614     +  enhancer       CMV enhancer: human cytomegalovirus immediate early enhancer
    615..818     +  promoter       CMV promoter: human cytomegalovirus (CMV) immediate early promoter
    814..847     +  LTR            5' LTR (truncated) (fragment): truncated 5' long terminal repeat (LTR) from HIV-1
    863..881     +  promoter       T7 promoter: promoter for bacteriophage T7 RNA polymerase
    933..1010    +  CDS            ZNF787 (fragment): ZN787_HUMAN - Experimental evidence at protein level: Swiss-Prot protein existence level 1. May be involved in transcriptional regulation. From Homo sapiens (Human).
   1062..1286    +  polyA_signal   bGH poly(A) signal: bovine growth hormone polyadenylation signal
   1290..1311    +  promoter       SV40 promoter (fragment): SV40 enhancer and early promoter
   1332..1760    +  rep_origin     f1 ori (sequence partly withheld): f1 bacteriophage origin of replication; arrow indicates direction of (+) strand synthesis
   1774..2103    +  promoter       SV40 promoter: SV40 enhancer and early promoter
   2174..2965    +  CDS            neo: KKA2_KLEPN - Also known as kan, nptII. Experimental evidence at protein level: Swiss-Prot protein existence level 1. Resistance to kanamycin, neomycin, paromomycin, ribostamycin, butirosin and gentamicin B. From Klebsiella pneumoniae.
   2989..3147    +  CDS            ble (fragment): BLE_KLEPN - Experimental evidence at protein level: Swiss-Prot protein existence level 1. Binding protein with a strong affinity to the bleomycin family of antibiotics. Binds to CL990; an antimitotic-antibiotic compound. From Klebsiella pneumoniae.
   3142..3263    +  polyA_signal   SV40 poly(A) signal: SV40 polyadenylation signal
   3336..3352    -  protein_bind   lac operator: The lac repressor binds to the lac operator to inhibit transcription in E. coli. This inhibition can be relieved by adding lactose or isopropyl-β-D-thiogalactopyranoside (IPTG). lac repressor encoded by lacI
   3360..3390    -  promoter       lac promoter: promoter for the E. coli lac operon
   3405..3426    -  protein_bind   CAP binding site: CAP binding activates transcription in the presence of cAMP. E. coli catabolite activator protein
   3439..3531    -  CDS            lacI (fragment): lac repressor; lacI; The lac repressor binds to the lac operator to inhibit transcription in E. coli. This inhibition can be relieved by adding lactose or isopropyl-β-D-thiogalactopyranoside (IPTG).
   3714..4299    -  rep_origin     ori: high-copy-number ColE1/pMB1/pBR322/pUC origin of replication
   4470..5330    -  CDS            AmpR: β-lactamase; bla; confers resistance to ampicillin, carbenicillin, and related antibiotics
   5331..5435    -  promoter       AmpR promoter: bla
>Addgene plasmid #13213 | pc3XB-ZF79 | depositor full sequence | sequence record 7562 | Author sequence
GACGGATCGGGAGATCTCCCGATCCCCTATGGTGCACTCTCAGTACAATCTGCTCTGATGCCGCATAGTT
AAGCCAGTATCTGCTCCCTGCTTGTGTGTTGGAGGTCGCTGAGTAGTGCGCGAGCAAAATTTAAGCTACA
ACAAGGCAAGGCTTGACCGACAATTGCATGAAGAATCTGCTTAGGGTTAGGCGTTTTGCGCTGCTTCGCG
ATGTACGGGCCAGATATACGCGTTGACATTGATTATTGACTAGTTATTAATAGTAATCAATTACGGGGTC
ATTAGTTCATAGCCCATATATGGAGTTCCGCGTTACATAACTTACGGTAAATGGCCCGCCTGGCTGACCG
CCCAACGACCCCCGCCCATTGACGTCAATAATGACGTATGTTCCCATAGTAACGCCAATAGGGACTTTCC
ATTGACGTCAATGGGTGGAGTATTTACGGTAAACTGCCCACTTGGCAGTACATCAAGTGTATCATATGCC
AAGTACGCCCCCTATTGACGTCAATGACGGTAAATGGCCCGCCTGGCATTATGCCCAGTACATGACCTTA
TGGGACTTTCCTACTTGGCAGTACATCTACGTATTAGTCATCGCTATTACCATGGTGATGCGGTTTTGGC
AGTACATCAATGGGCGTGGATAGCGGTTTGACTCACGGGGATTTCCAAGTCTCCACCCCATTGACGTCAA
TGGGAGTTTGTTTTGGCACCAAAATCAACGGGACTTTCCAAAATGTCGTAACAACTCCGCCCCATTGACG
CAAATGGGCGGTAGGCGTGTACGGTGGGAGGTCTATATAAGCAGAGCTCTCTGGCTAACTAGAGAACCCA
CTGCTTACTGGCTTATCGAAATTAATACGACTCACTATAGGGAGACCCAAGCTGGCTAGCGTTTAAACGG
GCCCTCTAGACCCGGGGAGAAGCCTTACAAATGCCCAGAATGTGGAAAGAGTTTTAGCGATAAGAAAGAC
CTCACAAGACACCAGAGAACACATACCGGTGGATCCTCTGCACAGTAGTAAGCTTAAGTTTAAACCGCTG
ATCAGCCTCGACTGTGCCTTCTAGTTGCCAGCCATCTGTTGTTTGCCCCTCCCCCGTGCCTTCCTTGACC
CTGGAAGGTGCCACTCCCACTGTCCTTTCCTAATAAAATGAGGAAATTGCATCGCATTGTCTGAGTAGGT
GTCATTCTATTCTGGGGGGTGGGGTGGGGCAGGACAGCAAGGGGGAGGATTGGGAAGACAATAGCAGGCA
TGCTGGGGATGCGGTGGGCTCTATGGCTTCTGAGGCGGAAAGAACCAGCTGGGGCTCTAGGGGGTATCCC
C
[124 nt withheld, positions 1332-1455]
C
[91 nt withheld, positions 1457-1547]
A
[49 nt withheld, positions 1549-1597]
CCTTTGACGTTGGAGTCCACGTTCTTT
[37 nt withheld, positions 1625-1661]
ACCCTATCTCGGTCTATTCTTTTGATTTATAAGGGATTTTGCCGATTTCGGCCTATTGGTTAAAAAATGA
GCTGATTTAACAAAAATTTAACGCGAATTAATTCTGTGGAATGTGTGTCAGTTAGGGTGTGGAAAGTCCC
CAGGCTCCCCAGCAGGCAGAAGTATGCAAAGCATGCATCTCAATTAGTCAGCAACCAGGTGTGGAAAGTC
CCCAGGCTCCCCAGCAGGCAGAAGTATGCAAAGCATGCATCTCAATTAGTCAGCAACCATAGTCCCGCCC
CTAACTCCGCCCATCCCGCCCCTAACTCCGCCCAGTTCCGCCCATTCTCCGCCCCATGGCTGACTAATTT
TTTTTATTTATGCAGAGGCCGAGGCCGCCTCTGCCTCTGAGCTATTCCAGAAGTAGTGAGGAGGCTTTTT
TGGAGGCCTAGGCTTTTGCAAAAAGCTCCCGGCCGGGAGCTTGTATATCCATTTTCGGATCTGATCAAGA
GACAGGATGAGGATCGTTTCGCATGATTGAACAAGATGGATTGCACGCAGGTTCTCCGGCCGCTTGGGTG
GAGAGGCTATTCGGCTATGACTGGGCACAACAGACAATCGGCTGCTCTGATGCCGCCGTGTTCCGGCTGT
CAGCGCAGGGGCGCCCGGTTCTTTTTGTCAAGACCGACCTGTCCGGTGCCCTGAATGAACTGCAGGACGA
GGCAGCGCGGCTATCGTGGCTGGCCACGACGGGCGTTCCTTGCGCAGCTGTGCTCGACGTTGTCACTGAA
GCGGGAAGGGACTGGCTGCTATTGGGCGAAGTGCCGGGGCAGGATCTCCTGTCATCTCACCTTGCTCCTG
CCGAGAAAGTATCCATCATGGCTGATGCAATGCGGCGGCTGCATACGCTTGATCCGGCTACCTGCCCATT
CGACCACCAAGCGAAACATCGCATCGAGCGAGCACGTACTCGGATGGAAGCCGGTCTTGTCGATCAGGAT
GATCTGGACGAAGAGCATCAGGGGCTCGCGCCAGCCGAACTGTTCGCCAGGCTCAAGGCGCGCATGCCCG
ACGGCGAGGATCTCGTCGTGACCCATGGCGATGCCTGCTTGCCGAATATCATGGTGGAAAATGGCCGCTT
TTCTGGATTCATCGACTGTGGCCGGCTGGGTGTGGCGGACCGCTATCAGGACATAGCGTTGGCTACCCGT
GATATTGCTGAAGAGCTTGGCGGCGAATGGGCTGACCGCTTCCTCGTGCTTTACGGTATCGCCGCTCCCG
ATTCGCAGCGCATCGCCTTCTATCGCCTTCTTGACGAGTTCTTCTGAGCGGGACTCTGGGGTTCGAAATG
ACCGACCAAGCGACGCCCAACCTGCCATCACGAGATTTCGATTCCACCGCCGCCTTCTATGAAAGGTTGG
GCTTCGGAATCGTTTTCCGGGACGCCGGCTGGATGATCCTCCAGCGCGGGGATCTCATGCTGGAGTTCTT
CGCCCACCCCAACTTGTTTATTGCAGCTTATAATGGTTACAAATAAAGCAATAGCATCACAAATTTCACA
AATAAAGCATTTTTTTCACTGCATTCTAGTTGTGGTTTGTCCAAACTCATCAATGTATCTTATCATGTCT
GTATACCGTCGACCTCTAGCTAGAGCTTGGCGTAATCATGGTCATAGCTGTTTCCTGTGTGAAATTGTTA
TCCGCTCACAATTCCACACAACATACGAGCCGGAAGCATAAAGTGTAAAGCCTGGGGTGCCTAATGAGTG
AGCTAACTCACATTAATTGCGTTGCGCTCACTGCCCGCTTTCCAGTCGGGAAACCTGTCGTGCCAGCTGC
ATTAATGAATCGGCCAACGCGCGGGGAGAGGCGGTTTGCGTATTGGGCGCTCTTCCGCTTCCTCGCTCAC
TGACTCGCTGCGCTCGGTCGTTCGGCTGCGGCGAGCGGTATCAGCTCACTCAAAGGCGGTAATACGGTTA
TCCACAGAATCAGGGGATAACGCAGGAAAGAACATGTGAGCAAAAGGCCAGCAAAAGGCCAGGAACCGTA
AAAAGGCCGCGTTGCTGGCGTTTTTCCATAGGCTCCGCCCCCCTGACGAGCATCACAAAAATCGACGCTC
AAGTCAGAGGTGGCGAAACCCGACAGGACTATAAAGATACCAGGCGTTTCCCCCTGGAAGCTCCCTCGTG
CGCTCTCCTGTTCCGACCCTGCCGCTTACCGGATACCTGTCCGCCTTTCTCCCTTCGGGAAGCGTGGCGC
TTTCTCATAGCTCACGCTGTAGGTATCTCAGTTCGGTGTAGGTCGTTCGCTCCAAGCTGGGCTGTGTGCA
CGAACCCCCCGTTCAGCCCGACCGCTGCGCCTTATCCGGTAACTATCGTCTTGAGTCCAACCCGGTAAGA
CACGACTTATCGCCACTGGCAGCAGCCACTGGTAACAGGATTAGCAGAGCGAGGTATGTAGGCGGTGCTA
CAGAGTTCTTGAAGTGGTGGCCTAACTACGGCTACACTAGAAGAACAGTATTTGGTATCTGCGCTCTGCT
GAAGCCAGTTACCTTCGGAAAAAGAGTTGGTAGCTCTTGATCCGGCAAACAAACCACCGCTGGTAGCGGT
TTTTTTGTTTGCAAGCAGCAGATTACGCGCAGAAAAAAAGGATCTCAAGAAGATCCTTTGATCTTTTCTA
CGGGGTCTGACGCTCAGTGGAACGAAAACTCACGTTAAGGGATTTTGGTCATGAGATTATCAAAAAGGAT
CTTCACCTAGATCCTTTTAAATTAAAAATGAAGTTTTAAATCAATCTAAAGTATATATGAGTAAACTTGG
TCTGACAGTTACCAATGCTTAATCAGTGAGGCACCTATCTCAGCGATCTGTCTATTTCGTTCATCCATAG
TTGCCTGACTCCCCGTCGTGTAGATAACTACGATACGGGAGGGCTTACCATCTGGCCCCAGTGCTGCAAT
GATACCGCGAGACCCACGCTCACCGGCTCCAGATTTATCAGCAATAAACCAGCCAGCCGGAAGGGCCGAG
CGCAGAAGTGGTCCTGCAACTTTATCCGCCTCCATCCAGTCTATTAATTGTTGCCGGGAAGCTAGAGTAA
GTAGTTCGCCAGTTAATAGTTTGCGCAACGTTGTTGCCATTGCTACAGGCATCGTGGTGTCACGCTCGTC
GTTTGGTATGGCTTCATTCAGCTCCGGTTCCCAACGATCAAGGCGAGTTACATGATCCCCCATGTTGTGC
AAAAAAGCGGTTAGCTCCTTCGGTCCTCCGATCGTTGTCAGAAGTAAGTTGGCCGCAGTGTTATCACTCA
TGGTTATGGCAGCACTGCATAATTCTCTTACTGTCATGCCATCCGTAAGATGCTTTTCTGTGACTGGTGA
GTACTCAACCAAGTCATTCTGAGAATAGTGTATGCGGCGACCGAGTTGCTCTTGCCCGGCGTCAATACGG
GATAATACCGCGCCACATAGCAGAACTTTAAAAGTGCTCATCATTGGAAAACGTTCTTCGGGGCGAAAAC
TCTCAAGGATCTTACCGCTGTTGAGATCCAGTTCGATGTAACCCACTCGTGCACCCAACTGATCTTCAGC
ATCTTTTACTTTCACCAGCGTTTCTGGGTGAGCAAAAACAGGAAGGCAAAATGCCGCAAAAAAGGGAATA
AGGGCGACACGGAAATGTTGAATACTCATACTCTTCCTTTTTCAATATTATTGAAGCATTTATCAGGGTT
ATTGTCTCATGAGCGGATACATATTTGAATGTATTTAGAAAAATAAACAAATAGGGGTTCCGCGCACATT
TCCCCGAAAAGTGCCACCTGACGTC
