>Addgene plasmid #13213 | pc3XB-ZF79 | addgene partial sequence | sequence record 19597 | CMV-F 5'-CGCAAATGGGCGGTAGGCGTG-3'
GCTCTCTGGCTAACTAGAGAACCCACTGCTTACTGGCTTATCGAAATTAATACGACTCACTATAGGGAGA
CCCAAGCTGGCTAGCGTTTAAACGGGCCCTCTAGACCCGGGGAGAAGCCTTACAAATGCCCAGAATGTGG
AAAGAGTTTTAGCGATAAGAAAGACCTCACAAGACACCAGAGAACACATACCGGTGGATCCTCTGCACAG
TAGTAAGCTTAAGTTTAAACCGCTGATCAGCCTCGACTGTGCCTTCTAGTTGCCAGCCATCTGTTGTTTG
CCCCTCCCCCGTGCCTTCCTTGACCCTGGAAGGTGCCACTCCCACTGTCCTTTCCTAATAAAATGAGGAA
ATTGCATCGCATTGTCTGAGTAGGTGTCATTCTATTCTGGGGGGTGGGGTGGGGCAGGACAGCAAGGGGG
AGGATTGGGAAGACAATAGCAGGCATGCTGGGGATGCGGTGGGCTCTATGGCTTCTGAGGCGGAAAGAAC
CAGCTGGGGCTCTAGGGGGTATCCCC
[66 nt withheld, positions 517-582]
C
[44 nt withheld, positions 584-627]
